Addgene plasmid #143167: TFORF1910
Purpose: Lentiviral vector for overexpressing transcription factor ORFs with unique 24-bp barcodes. Barcodes facilitate identification of transcription factors in pooled screens.
Depositing lab: Feng Zhang. Depositing organization: Broad Institute. Publication: A transcription factor atlas of directed differentiation. Joung J, Ma S, Tay T, Geiger-Schuller KR, Kirchgatterer PC, Verdine VK, Guo B, Arias-Garcia MA, Allen WE, Singh A, Kuksenko O, Abudayyeh OO, Gootenberg JS, Fu Z, Macrae RK, Buenrostro JD, Regev A, Zhang F. Cell. 2023 Jan 5;186(1):209-229.e26. doi: 10.1016/j.cell.2022.11.026. PubMed 36608654.
Backbone
  Vector backbone: pLX_TRC317
  Backbone manufacturer: Broad Institute Genetic Perturbation Platform
  Backbone size w/o insert (bp): 8264
  Vector type: Mammalian Expression, Lentiviral
  Selectable markers: Puromycin
Growth in bacteria
  Bacterial resistance: Ampicillin, 100 μg/mL
  Growth temperature: 37°C
  Growth strain: NEB Stable
  Copy number: High Copy
Gene/Insert
  Gene/Insert name: TCF7L2
  Species: H. sapiens (human)
  Insert size (bp): 1856
  Entrez Gene: TCF7L2 (a.k.a. TCF-4, TCF4)
  Promoter: EF1a
  Cloning method: Unknown
  Sequencing primers: 5′ GGGTGGAGACTGAAGTTAGGCCAG; 3′ CACATAGCGTAAAAGGAGCAACATAG
Terms and licenses: Academic/Nonprofit Terms; Industry Terms: Not Available to Industry
Depositor comments: XM_005270089,ENST00000629706 . The transcription factor ORF portion of this plasmid was synthesized by Genewiz. Please test multiple small colonies in case of plasmid recombination. To make this collection available in a timely manner, a portion of this collection was not fully sequenced by Addgene. If an Addgene verified full plasmid sequence is not available, please contact us prior to placing an order to request the full sequence.
How to cite: TFORF1910 was a gift from Feng Zhang (Addgene plasmid # 143167 ; http://n2t.net/addgene:143167 ; RRID:Addgene_143167)
