[The description below was written by a language model from this plasmid's Addgene catalogue record and pLannotate feature annotations shown in this document.]
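Description:
TFORF1910 is a third-generation-style, self-inactivating lentiviral expression plasmid built on the pLX_TRC317 backbone and carrying the human transcription factor TCF7L2 (also called TCF4), a Wnt-pathway effector that acts with β-catenin to regulate target genes. It is one member of a barcoded transcription factor ORF collection: each vector pairs a synthesized ORF with a unique 24-bp barcode so that the identity of the overexpressed factor can be read out in pooled screens. The barcode is not annotated as a feature in the table, so its exact position is not stated. In bacteria the plasmid is maintained through a high-copy ColE1/pUC-type origin and ampicillin resistance (AmpR). An f1 origin and remnants of a lac/lacZα cloning region flanked by T7 and T3 promoters are also present in the backbone. The depositor warns that recombination can occur, as is common with LTR-containing plasmids.

The viral transcript is driven by an RSV promoter fused to a truncated HIV-1 5' LTR, followed by the Ψ packaging signal, a gag fragment and the RRE for Rev-dependent export, and it ends at a ΔU3 3' LTR with a downstream SV40 polyadenylation signal. Within the proviral region, an SV40 early promoter/origin drives puromycin N-acetyltransferase for selection of transduced mammalian cells. A cPPT/CTS element follows, and then the strong constitutive EF-1α promoter drives the TCF7L2 ORF. A WPRE downstream of the ORF enhances transcript stability and expression. A short U6 promoter fragment annotated between the ORF and the WPRE is probably a residual or primer-binding sequence rather than a functional Pol III unit. The vector is intended for stable TCF7L2 overexpression, for example in directed differentiation screens.
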