Features (pLannotate 1.2.2; 31 found; start..end, strand, type, name):
      5..231     +  promoter       RSV promoter: Rous sarcoma virus enhancer/promoter
    232..412     +  LTR            5' LTR (truncated): truncated 5' long terminal repeat (LTR) from HIV-1
    459..584     +  misc_feature   HIV-1 Ψ: packaging signal of human immunodeficiency virus type 1
    568..931     +  CDS            HIV-1 gag (fragment): gag protein from human immunodeficiency virus 1; gag
   1077..1310    +  misc_feature   RRE: The Rev response element (RRE) of HIV-1 allows for Rev-dependent mRNA export from the nucleus to the cytoplasm.
   1687..1713    +  CDS            Rev (fragment): human immunodeficiency virus 1 (HIV-1) Rev protein; rev; enhances nuclear export of unspliced and incompletely spliced viral mRNAs
   1720..1743    +  promoter       SV40 promoter (fragment): SV40 early promoter
   1744..1815    +  promoter       SV40 promoter (fragment): SV40 enhancer and early promoter
   1839..1974    +  rep_origin     SV40 ori: SV40 origin of replication
   2020..2616    +  CDS            PuroR (fragment): puromycin N-acetyltransferase; pac from Streptomyces; confers resistance to puromycin
   2665..2782    +  misc_feature   cPPT/CTS: central polypurine tract and central termination sequence of HIV-1
   2847..2913    +  CDS            small t antigen (fragment): SV40 (simian virus 40) small t antigen
   2920..4098    +  promoter       EF-1α promoter: strong constitutive promoter for human elongation factor EF-1α
   4115..5866    +  CDS            TCF7L2 (fragment): TF7L2_HUMAN - Also known as TCF4. Experimental evidence at protein level: Swiss-Prot protein existence level 1. Participates in the Wnt signaling pathway and modulates MYC expression by binding to its promoter in a sequence-specific manner. Acts as repressor in the absence of CTNNB1, and as activator in its presence. Activates transcription from promoters with several copies of the Tcf motif 5'-CCTTTGATC-3' in the presence of CTNNB1. TLE1, TLE2, TLE3 and TLE4 repress transactivation mediated by TCF7L2/TCF4 and CTNNB1. Expression of dominant-negative mutants results in cell-cycle arrest in G1.
   5882..5935    +  promoter       U6 promoter (fragment): RNA polymerase III promoter for human U6 snRNA
   5977..6565    +  misc_feature   WPRE: woodchuck hepatitis virus posttranscriptional regulatory element
   6616..6635    +  misc_feature   cPPT/CTS (fragment): central polypurine tract and central termination sequence of HIV-1
   6637..6870    +  LTR            3' LTR (ΔU3): self-inactivating 3' long terminal repeat (LTR) from HIV-1
   6948..7069    +  polyA_signal   SV40 poly(A) signal: SV40 polyadenylation signal
   7109..7244    +  rep_origin     SV40 ori: SV40 origin of replication
   7265..7283    -  promoter       T7 promoter: promoter for bacteriophage T7 RNA polymerase
   7291..7446    +  CDS            lacZα (fragment): LacZα fragment of β-galactosidase; lacZ fragment
   7451..7879    +  rep_origin     f1 ori (sequence partly withheld): f1 bacteriophage origin of replication; arrow indicates direction of (+) strand synthesis
   7932..8036    +  promoter       AmpR promoter: bla
   8037..8897    +  CDS            AmpR: β-lactamase; bla; confers resistance to ampicillin, carbenicillin, and related antibiotics
   9068..9656    +  rep_origin     ori: high-copy-number ColE1/pMB1/pBR322/pUC origin of replication
   9839..9931    +  CDS            lacI (fragment): lac repressor; lacI; The lac repressor binds to the lac operator to inhibit transcription in E. coli. This inhibition can be relieved by adding lactose or isopropyl-β-D-thiogalactopyranoside (IPTG).
   9944..9965    +  protein_bind   CAP binding site: CAP binding activates transcription in the presence of cAMP. E. coli catabolite activator protein
   9980..10010   +  promoter       lac promoter: promoter for the E. coli lac operon
  10018..10034   +  protein_bind   lac operator: The lac repressor binds to the lac operator to inhibit transcription in E. coli. This inhibition can be relieved by adding lactose or isopropyl-β-D-thiogalactopyranoside (IPTG). lac repressor encoded by lacI
  10079..10097   +  promoter       T3 promoter: promoter for bacteriophage T3 RNA polymerase
>Addgene plasmid #143167 | TFORF1910 | addgene full sequence | sequence record 397814 | Addgene NGS Result
TTAATGTAGTCTTATGCAATACTCTTGTAGTCTTGCAACATGGTAACGATGAGTTAGCAACATGCCTTAC
AAGGAGAGAAAAAGCACCGTGCATGCCGATTGGTGGAAGTAAGGTGGTACGATCGTGCCTTATTAGGAAG
GCAACAGACGGGTCTGACATGGATTGGACGAACCACTGAATTGCCGCATTGCAGAGATATTGTATTTAAG
TGCCTAGCTCGATACATAAACGGGTCTCTCTGGTTAGACCAGATCTGAGCCTGGGAGCTCTCTGGCTAAC
TAGGGAACCCACTGCTTAAGCCTCAATAAAGCTTGCCTTGAGTGCTTCAAGTAGTGTGTGCCCGTCTGTT
GTGTGACTCTGGTAACTAGAGATCCCTCAGACCCTTTTAGTCAGTGTGGAAAATCTCTAGCAGTGGCGCC
CGAACAGGGACTTGAAAGCGAAAGGGAAACCAGAGGAGCTCTCTCGACGCAGGACTCGGCTTGCTGAAGC
GCGCACGGCAAGAGGCGAGGGGCGGCGACTGGTGAGTACGCCAAAAATTTTGACTAGCGGAGGCTAGAAG
GAGAGAGATGGGTGCGAGAGCGTCAGTATTAAGCGGGGGAGAATTAGATCGCGATGGGAAAAAATTCGGT
TAAGGCCAGGGGGAAAGAAAAAATATAAATTAAAACATATAGTATGGGCAAGCAGGGAGCTAGAACGATT
CGCAGTTAATCCTGGCCTGTTAGAAACATCAGAAGGCTGTAGACAAATACTGGGACAGCTACAACCATCC
CTTCAGACAGGATCAGAAGAACTTAGATCATTATATAATACAGTAGCAACCCTCTATTGTGTGCATCAAA
GGATAGAGATAAAAGACACCAAGGAAGCTTTAGACAAGATAGAGGAAGAGCAAAACAAAAGTAAGACCAC
CGCACAGCAAGCGGCCGCTGATCTTCAGACCTGGAGGAGGAGATATGAGGGACAATTGGAGAAGTGAATT
ATATAAATATAAAGTAGTAAAAATTGAACCATTAGGAGTAGCACCCACCAAGGCAAAGAGAAGAGTGGTG
CAGAGAGAAAAAAGAGCAGTGGGAATAGGAGCTTTGTTCCTTGGGTTCTTGGGAGCAGCAGGAAGCACTA
TGGGCGCAGCGTCAATGACGCTGACGGTACAGGCCAGACAATTATTGTCTGGTATAGTGCAGCAGCAGAA
CAATTTGCTGAGGGCTATTGAGGCGCAACAGCATCTGTTGCAACTCACAGTCTGGGGCATCAAGCAGCTC
CAGGCAAGAATCCTGGCTGTGGAAAGATACCTAAAGGATCAACAGCTCCTGGGGATTTGGGGTTGCTCTG
GAAAACTCATTTGCACCACTGCTGTGCCTTGGAATGCTAGTTGGAGTAATAAATCTCTGGAACAGATTTG
GAATCACACGACCTGGATGGAGTGGGACAGAGAAATTAACAATTACACAAGCTTAATACACTCCTTAATT
GAAGAATCGCAAAACCAGCAAGAAAAGAATGAACAAGAATTATTGGAATTAGATAAATGGGCAAGTTTGT
GGAATTGGTTTAACATAACAAATTGGCTGTGGTATATAAAATTATTCATAATGATAGTAGGAGGCTTGGT
AGGTTTAAGAATAGTTTTTGCTGTACTTTCTATAGTGAATAGAGTTAGGCAGGGATATTCACCATTATCG
TTTCAGACCCACCTCCCAACCCCGAGGGGACCCATGCATTGCATCTCAATTAGTCAGCAACCAGGTGTGG
AAAGTCCCCAGGCTCCCCAGCAGGCAGAAGTATGCAAAGCATGCGTCTCAATTAGTCAGCAACCATAGTC
CCGCCCCTAACTCCGCCCATCCCGCCCCTAACTCCGCCCAGTTCCGCCCATTCTCCGCCCCATGGCTGAC
TAATTTTTTTTATTTATGCAGAGGCCGAGGCCGCCTCGGCCTCTGAGCTATTCCAGAAGTAGTGAGGAGG
CTTTTTTGGAGGCCTAGGCTTTTGCAAAAAGCTTTCTAGAGGTACCACCGGAGCTTACCATGACCGAGTA
CAAGCCCACGGTGCGCCTCGCCACCCGCGACGACGTCCCCAGGGCCGTACGCACCCTCGCCGCCGCGTTC
GCCGACTACCCCGCCACGCGCCACACCGTCGATCCGGACCGCCACATCGAGCGGGTCACCGAGCTGCAAG
AACTCTTCCTCACGCGCGTCGGGCTCGACATCGGCAAGGTGTGGGTCGCGGACGACGGCGCCGCCGTGGC
GGTCTGGACCACGCCGGAGAGCGTCGAAGCGGGGGCGGTGTTCGCCGAGATCGGCCCGCGCATGGCCGAG
TTGAGCGGTTCCCGGCTGGCCGCGCAGCAACAGATGGAAGGCCTCCTGGCGCCGCACCGGCCCAAGGAGC
CCGCGTGGTTCCTGGCCACCGTCGGCGTCTCGCCCGACCACCAGGGCAAGGGTCTGGGCAGCGCCGTCGT
GCTCCCCGGAGTGGAGGCGGCCGAGCGCGCCGGGGTGCCCGCCTTCCTGGAGACCTCCGCGCCCCGCAAC
CTCCCCTTCTACGAGCGGCTCGGCTTCACCGTCACCGCCGACGTCGAGGTGCCCGAAGGACCGCGCACCT
GGTGCATGACCCGCAAGCCCGGTGCCAGTTAACGAATTCTAGATCTTGAGACAAATGGCAGTATTCATCC
ACAATTTTAAAAGAAAAGGGGGGATTGGGGGGTACAGTGCAGGGGAAAGAATAGTAGACATAATAGCAAC
AGACATACAAACTAAAGAATTACAAAAACAAATTACAAAAATTCAAAATTTTCGGGTTTATTACAGGGAC
AGCAGAGATCCACTTTGGCGCCGGCTCGAGGCCTGCAGGTGCAAAGATGGATAAAGTTTTAAACAGAGAG
GAATCTTTGCAGCTAATGGACCTTCTAGGTCTTGAAAGGAGTGGGAATTGGCTCCGGTGCCCGTCAGTGG
GCAGAGCGCACATCGCCCACAGTCCCCGAGAAGTTGGGGGGAGGGGTCGGCAATTGAACCGGTGCCTAGA
GAAGGTGGCGCGGGGTAAACTGGGAAAGTGATGTCGTGTACTGGCTCCGCCTTTTTCCCGAGGGTGGGGG
AGAACCGTATATAAGTGCAGTAGTCGCCGTGAACGTTCTTTTTCGCAACGGGTTTGCCGCCAGAACACAG
GTAAGTGCCGTGTGTGGTTCCCGCGGGCCTGGCCTCTTTACGGGTTATGGCCCTTGCGTGCCTTGAATTA
CTTCCACCTGGCTGCAGTACGTGATTCTTGATCCCGAGCTTCGGGTTGGAAGTGGGTGGGAGAGTTCGAG
GCCTTGCGCTTAAGGAGCCCCTTCGCCTCGTGCTTGAGTTGAGGCCTGGCCTGGGCGCTGGGGCCGCCGC
GTGCGAATCTGGTGGCACCTTCGCGCCTGTCTCGCTGCTTTCGATAAGTCTCTAGCCATTTAAAATTTTT
GATGACCTGCTGCGACGCTTTTTTTCTGGCAAGATAGTCTTGTAAATGCGGGCCAAGATCTGCACACTGG
TATTTCGGTTTTTGGGGCCGCGGGCGGCGACGGGGCCCGTGCGTCCCAGCGCACATGTTCGGCGAGGCGG
GGCCTGCGAGCGCGGCCACCGAGAATCGGACGGGGGTAGTCTCAAGCTGGCCGGCCTGCTCTGGTGCCTG
GCCTCGCGCCGCCGTGTATCGCCCCGCCCTGGGCGGCAAGGCTGGCCCGGTCGGCACCAGTTGCGTGAGC
GGAAAGATGGCCGCTTCCCGGCCCTGCTGCAGGGAGCTCAAAATGGAGGACGCGGCGCTCGGGAGAGCGG
GCGGGTGAGTCACCCACACAAAGGAAAAGGGCCTTTCCGTCCTCAGCCGTCGCTTCATGTGACTCCACGG
AGTACCGGGCGCCGTCCAGGCACCTCGATTAGTTCTCGAGCTTTTGGAGTACGTCGTCTTTAGGTTGGGG
GGAGGGGTTTTATGCGATGGAGTTTCCCCACACTGAGTGGGTGGAGACTGAAGTTAGGCCAGCTTGGCAC
TTGATGTAATTCTCCTTGGAATTTGCCCTTTTTGAGTTTGGATCTTGGTTCATTCTCAAGCCTCAGACAG
TGGTTCAAAGTTTTTTTCTTCCATTTCAGGTGTCGTGAGGCTAGCACCGCCACCATGCCGCAGCTGAACG
GCGGTGGAGGGGATGACCTAGGCGCCAACGACGAACTGATTTCCTTCAAAGACGAGGGCGAACAGGAGGA
GAAGAGCTCCGAAAACTCCTCGGCAGAGAGGGATTTAGCTGATGTCAAATCGTCTCTAGTCAATGAATCA
GAAACGAATCAAAACAGCTCCTCCGATTCCGAGGCGGAAAGACGGCCTCCGCCTCGCTCCGAAAGTTTCC
GAGACAAATCCCGGGAAAGTTTGGAAGAAGCGGCCAAGAGGCAAGATGGAGGGCTCTTTAAGGGGCCACC
GTATCCCGGCTACCCCTTCATCATGATCCCCGACCTGACGAGCCCCTACCTCCCCAACGGATCGCTCTCG
CCCACCGCCCGAACCTATCTCCAGATGAAATGGCCACTGCTTGATGTCCAGGCAGGGAGCCTCCAGAGTA
GACAAGCCCTCAAGGATGCCCGGTCCCCATCACCGGCACACATTGTCTCTAACAAAGTGCCAGTGGTGCA
GCACCCTCACCATGTCCACCCCCTCACGCCTCTTATCACGTACAGCAATGAACACTTCACGCCGGGAAAC
CCACCTCCACACTTACCAGCCGACGTAGACCCCAAAACAGGAATCCCACGGCCTCCGCACCCTCCAGATA
TATCCCCGTATTACCCACTATCGCCTGGCACCGTAGGACAAATCCCCCATCCGCTAGGATGGTTAGTACC
ACAGCAAGGTCAACCAGTGTACCCAATCACGACAGGAGGATTCAGACACCCCTACCCCACAGCTCTGACC
GTCAATGCTTCCATGTCCAGCTTTCTGTCTTCTAGGTTCCCTCCCCATATGGTCCCACCACATCATACGC
TACACACGACGGGCATTCCGCATCCGGCCATAGTCACACCAACAGTCAAACAGGAATCGTCCCAGAGTGA
TGTCGGCTCACTCCATAGTTCAAAGCATCAGGACTCCAAAAAGGAAGAAGAAAAGAAGAAGCCCCACATA
AAGAAACCTCTTAATGCATTCATGTTGTATATGAAGGAAATGAGAGCAAAGGTCGTAGCTGAGTGCACGT
TGAAAGAAAGCGCGGCCATCAACCAGATCCTTGGGCGGAGGTGGCATGCACTGTCCAGAGAAGAGCAAGC
GAAATACTACGAGCTGGCCCGGAAGGAGCGACAGCTTCATATGCAACTGTACCCCGGCTGGTCCGCGCGG
GATAACTATGGAAAGAAGAAGAAGAGGAAAAGGGACAAGCAGCCGGGAGAGACCAATGATGCAAATACTC
CAAAGAAGTGTCGGGCACTGTTCGGGCTTGACCGACAGACTTTATGGTGCAAACCGTGCAGGAGAAAAAA
AAAGTGCGTTCGCTACATACAAGGTGAAGGCAGCTGCCTCAGCCCACCCTCTTCAGATGGAAGCTTACTA
GATTCGCCTCCCCCCTCCCCGAACCTGCTAGGCTCCCCTCCCCGAGACGCCAAGTCACAGACTGAGCAGA
CCCAGCCTCTGTCGCTGTCCCTGAAGCCCGACCCCCTGGCCCACCTGTCCATGATGCCTCCGCCACCCGC
CCTCCTGCTCGCTGAGGCCACCCACAAGGCCTCCGCCCTCTGTCCCAACGGGGCCCTGGACCTGCCCCCA
GCCGCTTTGCAGCCTGCCGCCCCCTCCTCATCAATTGCACAGCCGTCGACTTCTTCCTTACATTCCCACA
GCTCCCTGGCCGGGACCCAGCCCCAGCCGCTGTCGCTCGTCACCAAGTCTTTAGAATAGTAATGAACTAG
TCCGTAACTTGAAAGTATTTCGATTTCTTGGCTTTATATATCTTGTGGAAAGGACGAGTTGTAGGTCCGC
GGGCTTGATAGACGCGTTAAGTCGACAATCAACCTCTGGATTACAAAATTTGTGAAAGATTGACTGGTAT
TCTTAACTATGTTGCTCCTTTTACGCTATGTGGATACGCTGCTTTAATGCCTTTGTATCATGCTATTGCT
TCCCGTATGGCTTTCATTTTCTCCTCCTTGTATAAATCCTGGTTGCTGTCTCTTTATGAGGAGTTGTGGC
CCGTTGTCAGGCAACGTGGCGTGGTGTGCACTGTGTTTGCTGACGCAACCCCCACTGGTTGGGGCATTGC
CACCACCTGTCAGCTCCTTTCCGGGACTTTCGCTTTCCCCCTCCCTATTGCCACGGCGGAACTCATCGCC
GCCTGCCTTGCCCGCTGCTGGACAGGGGCTCGGCTGTTGGGCACTGACAATTCCGTGGTGTTGTCGGGGA
AATCATCGTCCTTTCCTTGGCTGCTCGCCTGTGTTGCCACCTGGATTCTGCGCGGGACGTCCTTCTGCTA
CGTCCCTTCGGCCCTCAATCCAGCGGACCTTCCTTCCCGCGGCCTGCTGCCGGCTCTGCGGCCTCTTCCG
CGTCTTCGCCTTCGCCCTCAGACGAGTCGGATCTCCCTTTGGGCCGCCTCCCCGCGTCGACTTTAAGACC
AATGACTTACAAGGCAGCTGTAGATCTTAGCCACTTTTTAAAAGAAAAGGGGGGACTGGAAGGGCTAATT
CACTCCCAACGAAGACAAGATCTGCTTTTTGCTTGTACTGGGTCTCTCTGGTTAGACCAGATCTGAGCCT
GGGAGCTCTCTGGCTAACTAGGGAACCCACTGCTTAAGCCTCAATAAAGCTTGCCTTGAGTGCTTCAAGT
AGTGTGTGCCCGTCTGTTGTGTGACTCTGGTAACTAGAGATCCCTCAGACCCTTTTAGTCAGTGTGGAAA
ATCTCTAGCAGTACGTATAGTAGTTCATGTCATCTTATTATTCAGTATTTATAACTTGCAAAGAAATGAA
TATCAGAGAGTGAGAGGAACTTGTTTATTGCAGCTTATAATGGTTACAAATAAAGCAATAGCATCACAAA
TTTCACAAATAAAGCATTTTTTTCACTGCATTCTAGTTGTGGTTTGTCCAAACTCATCAATGTATCTTAT
CATGTCTGGCTCTAGCTATCCCGCCCCTAACTCCGCCCATCCCGCCCCTAACTCCGCCCAGTTCCGCCCA
TTCTCCGCCCCATGGCTGACTAATTTTTTTTATTTATGCAGAGGCCGAGGCCGCCTCGGCCTCTGAGCTA
TTCCAGAAGTAGTGAGGAGGCTTTTTTGGAGGCCTAGGGACGTACCCAATTCGCCCTATAGTGAGTCGTA
TTACGCGCGCTCACTGGCCGTCGTTTTACAACGTCGTGACTGGGAAAACCCTGGCGTTACCCAACTTAAT
CGCCTTGCAGCACATCCCCCTTTCGCCAGCTGGCGTAATAGCGAAGAGGCCCGCACCGATCGCCCTTCCC
AACAGTTGCGCAGCCTGAATGGCGAATGGG
[124 nt withheld, positions 7451-7574]
C
[91 nt withheld, positions 7576-7666]
A
[49 nt withheld, positions 7668-7716]
CCTTTGACGTTGGAGTCCACGTTCTTT
[37 nt withheld, positions 7744-7780]
ACCCTATCTCGGTCTATTCTTTTGATTTATAAGGGATTTTGCCGATTTCGGCCTATTGGTTAAAAAATGA
GCTGATTTAACAAAAATTTAACGCGAATTTTAACAAAATATTAACGCTTACAATTTAGGTGGCACTTTTC
GGGGAAATGTGCGCGGAACCCCTATTTGTTTATTTTTCTAAATACATTCAAATATGTATCCGCTCATGAG
ACAATAACCCTGATAAATGCTTCAATAATATTGAAAAAGGAAGAGTATGAGTATTCAACATTTCCGTGTC
GCCCTTATTCCCTTTTTTGCGGCATTTTGCCTTCCTGTTTTTGCTCACCCAGAAACGCTGGTGAAAGTAA
AAGATGCTGAAGATCAGTTGGGTGCACGAGTGGGTTACATCGAACTGGATCTCAACAGCGGTAAGATCCT
TGAGAGTTTTCGCCCCGAAGAACGTTTTCCAATGATGAGCACTTTTAAAGTTCTGCTATGTGGCGCGGTA
TTATCCCGTATTGACGCCGGGCAAGAGCAACTCGGTCGCCGCATACACTATTCTCAGAATGACTTGGTTG
AGTACTCACCAGTCACAGAAAAGCATCTTACGGATGGCATGACAGTAAGAGAATTATGCAGTGCTGCCAT
AACCATGAGTGATAACACTGCGGCCAACTTACTTCTGACAACGATCGGAGGACCGAAGGAGCTAACCGCT
TTTTTGCACAACATGGGGGATCATGTAACTCGCCTTGATCGTTGGGAACCGGAGCTGAATGAAGCCATAC
CAAACGACGAGCGTGACACCACGATGCCTGTAGCAATGGCAACAACGTTGCGCAAACTATTAACTGGCGA
ACTACTTACTCTAGCTTCCCGGCAACAATTAATAGACTGGATGGAGGCGGATAAAGTTGCAGGACCACTT
CTGCGCTCGGCCCTTCCGGCTGGCTGGTTTATTGCTGATAAATCTGGAGCCGGTGAGCGTGGGTCTCGCG
GTATCATTGCAGCACTGGGGCCAGATGGTAAGCCCTCCCGTATCGTAGTTATCTACACGACGGGGAGTCA
GGCAACTATGGATGAACGAAATAGACAGATCGCTGAGATAGGTGCCTCACTGATTAAGCATTGGTAACTG
TCAGACCAAGTTTACTCATATATACTTTAGATTGATTTAAAACTTCATTTTTAATTTAAAAGGATCTAGG
TGAAGATCCTTTTTGATAATCTCATGACCAAAATCCCTTAACGTGAGTTTTCGTTCCACTGAGCGTCAGA
CCCCGTAGAAAAGATCAAAGGATCTTCTTGAGATCCTTTTTTTCTGCGCGTAATCTGCTGCTTGCAAACA
AAAAAACCACCGCTACCAGCGGTGGTTTGTTTGCCGGATCAAGAGCTACCAACTCTTTTTCCGAAGGTAA
CTGGCTTCAGCAGAGCGCAGATACCAAATACTGTTCTTCTAGTGTAGCCGTAGTTAGGCCACCACTTCAA
GAACTCTGTAGCACCGCCTACATACCTCGCTCTGCTAATCCTGTTACCAGTGGCTGCTGCCAGTGGCGAT
AAGTCGTGTCTTACCGGGTTGGACTCAAGACGATAGTTACCGGATAAGGCGCAGCGGTCGGGCTGAACGG
GGGGTTCGTGCACACAGCCCAGCTTGGAGCGAACGACCTACACCGAACTGAGATACCTACAGCGTGAGCT
ATGAGAAAGCGCCACGCTTCCCGAAGGGAGAAAGGCGGACAGGTATCCGGTAAGCGGCAGGGTCGGAACA
GGAGAGCGCACGAGGGAGCTTCCAGGGGGAAACGCCTGGTATCTTTATAGTCCTGTCGGGTTTCGCCACC
TCTGACTTGAGCGTCGATTTTTGTGATGCTCGTCAGGGGGGCGGAGCCTATGGAAAAACGCCAGCAACGC
GGCCTTTTTACGGTTCCTGGCCTTTTGCTGGCCTTTTGCTCACATGTTCTTTCCTGCGTTATCCCCTGAT
TCTGTGGATAACCGTATTACCGCCTTTGAGTGAGCTGATACCGCTCGCCGCAGCCGAACGACCGAGCGCA
GCGAGTCAGTGAGCGAGGAAGCGGAAGAGCGCCCAATACGCAAACCGCCTCTCCCCGCGCGTTGGCCGAT
TCATTAATGCAGCTGGCACGACAGGTTTCCCGACTGGAAAGCGGGCAGTGAGCGCAACGCAATTAATGTG
AGTTAGCTCACTCATTAGGCACCCCAGGCTTTACACTTTATGCTTCCGGCTCGTATGTTGTGTGGAATTG
TGAGCGGATAACAATTTCACACAGGAAACAGCTATGACCATGATTACGCCAAGCGCGCAATTAACCCTCA
CTAAAGGGAACAAAAGCTGGAGCTGCAAGC
