>Addgene plasmid #143167 | TFORF1910 | depositor partial sequence | sequence record 281639 | Insert
ACCGCCACCATGCCGCAGCTGAACGGCGGTGGAGGGGATGACCTAGGCGCCAACGACGAACTGATTTCCT
TCAAAGACGAGGGCGAACAGGAGGAGAAGAGCTCCGAAAACTCCTCGGCAGAGAGGGATTTAGCTGATGT
CAAATCGTCTCTAGTCAATGAATCAGAAACGAATCAAAACAGCTCCTCCGATTCCGAGGCGGAAAGACGG
CCTCCGCCTCGCTCCGAAAGTTTCCGAGACAAATCCCGGGAAAGTTTGGAAGAAGCGGCCAAGAGGCAAG
ATGGAGGGCTCTTTAAGGGGCCACCGTATCCCGGCTACCCCTTCATCATGATCCCCGACCTGACGAGCCC
CTACCTCCCCAACGGATCGCTCTCGCCCACCGCCCGAACCTATCTCCAGATGAAATGGCCACTGCTTGAT
GTCCAGGCAGGGAGCCTCCAGAGTAGACAAGCCCTCAAGGATGCCCGGTCCCCATCACCGGCACACATTG
TCTCTAACAAAGTGCCAGTGGTGCAGCACCCTCACCATGTCCACCCCCTCACGCCTCTTATCACGTACAG
CAATGAACACTTCACGCCGGGAAACCCACCTCCACACTTACCAGCCGACGTAGACCCCAAAACAGGAATC
CCACGGCCTCCGCACCCTCCAGATATATCCCCGTATTACCCACTATCGCCTGGCACCGTAGGACAAATCC
CCCATCCGCTAGGATGGTTAGTACCACAGCAAGGTCAACCAGTGTACCCAATCACGACAGGAGGATTCAG
ACACCCCTACCCCACAGCTCTGACCGTCAATGCTTCCATGTCCAGCTTTCTGTCTTCTAGGTTCCCTCCC
CATATGGTCCCACCACATCATACGCTACACACGACGGGCATTCCGCATCCGGCCATAGTCACACCAACAG
TCAAACAGGAATCGTCCCAGAGTGATGTCGGCTCACTCCATAGTTCAAAGCATCAGGACTCCAAAAAGGA
AGAAGAAAAGAAGAAGCCCCACATAAAGAAACCTCTTAATGCATTCATGTTGTATATGAAGGAAATGAGA
GCAAAGGTCGTAGCTGAGTGCACGTTGAAAGAAAGCGCGGCCATCAACCAGATCCTTGGGCGGAGGTGGC
ATGCACTGTCCAGAGAAGAGCAAGCGAAATACTACGAGCTGGCCCGGAAGGAGCGACAGCTTCATATGCA
ACTGTACCCCGGCTGGTCCGCGCGGGATAACTATGGAAAGAAGAAGAAGAGGAAAAGGGACAAGCAGCCG
GGAGAGACCAATGATGCAAATACTCCAAAGAAGTGTCGGGCACTGTTCGGGCTTGACCGACAGACTTTAT
GGTGCAAACCGTGCAGGAGAAAAAAAAAGTGCGTTCGCTACATACAAGGTGAAGGCAGCTGCCTCAGCCC
ACCCTCTTCAGATGGAAGCTTACTAGATTCGCCTCCCCCCTCCCCGAACCTGCTAGGCTCCCCTCCCCGA
GACGCCAAGTCACAGACTGAGCAGACCCAGCCTCTGTCGCTGTCCCTGAAGCCCGACCCCCTGGCCCACC
TGTCCATGATGCCTCCGCCACCCGCCCTCCTGCTCGCTGAGGCCACCCACAAGGCCTCCGCCCTCTGTCC
CAACGGGGCCCTGGACCTGCCCCCAGCCGCTTTGCAGCCTGCCGCCCCCTCCTCATCAATTGCACAGCCG
TCGACTTCTTCCTTACATTCCCACAGCTCCCTGGCCGGGACCCAGCCCCAGCCGCTGTCGCTCGTCACCA
AGTCTTTAGAATAGTAATGAACTAGTCCGTAACTTGAAAGTATTTCGATTTCTTGGCTTTATATATCTTG
TGGAAAGGACGAGTTGTAGGTCCGCGGGCTTGATAG
