>Addgene plasmid #143167 | TFORF1910 | depositor partial sequence | sequence record 281640 | Barcode
GTTGTAGGTCCGCGGGCTTGATAG
